Addgene plasmid #140575: CaV2.1/pcDNA3.1 ~ Human
Purpose: Expression in mammallian cells or oocytes
Depositing lab: Dan Minor. Publication: A Selectivity Filter Gate Controls Voltage-Gated Calcium Channel Calcium-Dependent Inactivation. Abderemane-Ali F, Findeisen F, Rossen ND, Minor DL Jr. Neuron. 2019 Mar 20;101(6):1134-1149.e3. doi: 10.1016/j.neuron.2019.01.011. Epub 2019 Feb 4. PubMed 30733149.
Backbone
  Vector backbone: pCDNA3.1
  Vector type: Mammalian Expression
Growth in bacteria
  Bacterial resistance: Ampicillin, 100 μg/mL
  Growth temperature: 37°C
  Growth strain: DH5alpha
  Copy number: High Copy
Gene/Insert
  Gene/Insert name: CaV2.1 Human
  Species: H. sapiens (human)
  Entrez Gene: CACNA1A (a.k.a. APCA, BI, CACNL1A4, CAV2.1, DEE42, EA2, EIEE42, FHM, HPCA, MHP, MHP1, SCA6)
  Promoter: CMV and T7
  Cloning method: Unknown
  Sequencing primers: 5′ CMV forward; 3′ bgh reverse
Terms and licenses: Academic/Nonprofit Terms; Industry Terms: Not Available to Industry
How to cite: CaV2.1/pcDNA3.1 ~ Human was a gift from Dan Minor (Addgene plasmid # 140575 ; http://n2t.net/addgene:140575 ; RRID:Addgene_140575)
