[The description below was written by a language model from this plasmid's Addgene catalogue record and pLannotate feature annotations shown in this document.]
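Description:
CaV2.1/pcDNA3.1 ~ Human is a mammalian expression plasmid of about 12.5 kb built on the pcDNA3.1 backbone and carrying the human CACNA1A coding sequence. This gene encodes the pore-forming alpha-1A subunit of the P/Q-type (CaV2.1) high-voltage-activated calcium channel. The plasmid is propagated in E. coli from a high-copy ColE1/pUC-type origin under ampicillin selection (AmpR with its own bla promoter). It also carries an f1 phage origin and short lac-region remnants typical of this backbone. For selection in mammalian cells, an SV40 early promoter drives a neomycin/kanamycin phosphotransferase gene, terminated by an SV40 polyadenylation signal, which would permit G418 selection of stable transfectants.

The roughly 7 kb channel open reading frame sits downstream of the CMV immediate-early enhancer and promoter and is followed by the bovine growth hormone polyadenylation signal, giving strong constitutive transcription in transfected mammalian cells. A T7 promoter lies between the CMV promoter and the insert. This allows in vitro synthesis of RNA, which fits the stated purpose of expression in oocytes as well as mammalian cells. The automated annotation matched the insert to the mouse Cacna1a protein entry, but the catalogue records it as human; this most likely reflects a closest-homologue hit by the annotation tool rather than a different insert. No epitope tag or fluorescent reporter is annotated, and the record does not state the splice isoform or the cloning method. The short HIV-1 LTR, ble and extra SV40 promoter fragments are probably annotation artefacts of backbone sequence, not functional elements. The associated study concerns calcium-dependent inactivation of voltage-gated calcium channels, so the construct suits heterologous expression for functional studies of the channel.
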