Features (pLannotate 1.2.2; 20 found; start..end, strand, type, name):
     28..80      -  misc_feature   bom (fragment): basis of mobility region from pBR322
    235..614     +  enhancer       CMV enhancer: human cytomegalovirus immediate early enhancer
    615..818     +  promoter       CMV promoter: human cytomegalovirus (CMV) immediate early promoter
    814..847     +  LTR            5' LTR (truncated) (fragment): truncated 5' long terminal repeat (LTR) from HIV-1
    863..881     +  promoter       T7 promoter: promoter for bacteriophage T7 RNA polymerase
    965..7996    +  CDS            Cacna1a: CAC1A_MOUSE - Also known as Caca1a, Cach4, Cacn3, Cacnl1a4, Ccha1a. Experimental evidence at protein level: Swiss-Prot protein existence level 1. Voltage-sensitive calcium channels (VSCC) mediate the entry of calcium ions into excitable cells and are also involved in a variety of calcium-dependent processes, including muscle contraction, hormone or neurotransmitter release, gene expression, cell motility, cell division and cell death. The isoform alpha-1A gives rise to P and/or Q- type calcium currents. P/Q-type calcium channels belong to the 'high- voltage activated' (HVA) group and are speci
   8150..8374    +  polyA_signal   bGH poly(A) signal: bovine growth hormone polyadenylation signal
   8378..8399    +  promoter       SV40 promoter (fragment): SV40 enhancer and early promoter
   8420..8848    +  rep_origin     f1 ori (sequence partly withheld): f1 bacteriophage origin of replication; arrow indicates direction of (+) strand synthesis
   8862..9191    +  promoter       SV40 promoter: SV40 enhancer and early promoter
   9258..10049   +  CDS            neo: KKA2_KLEPN - Also known as kan, nptII. Experimental evidence at protein level: Swiss-Prot protein existence level 1. Resistance to kanamycin, neomycin, paromomycin, ribostamycin, butirosin and gentamicin B. From Klebsiella pneumoniae.
  10073..10231   +  CDS            ble (fragment): BLE_KLEPN - Experimental evidence at protein level: Swiss-Prot protein existence level 1. Binding protein with a strong affinity to the bleomycin family of antibiotics. Binds to CL990; an antimitotic-antibiotic compound. From Klebsiella pneumoniae.
  10226..10347   +  polyA_signal   SV40 poly(A) signal: SV40 polyadenylation signal
  10418..10440   -  protein_bind   lac operator (fragment): The lac repressor binds to the lac operator to inhibit transcription in E. coli. This inhibition can be relieved by adding lactose or isopropyl-β-D-thiogalactopyranoside (IPTG). lac repressor encoded by lacI
  10444..10474   -  promoter       lac promoter: promoter for the E. coli lac operon
  10489..10510   -  protein_bind   CAP binding site: CAP binding activates transcription in the presence of cAMP. E. coli catabolite activator protein
  10523..10615   -  CDS            lacI (fragment): lac repressor; lacI; The lac repressor binds to the lac operator to inhibit transcription in E. coli. This inhibition can be relieved by adding lactose or isopropyl-β-D-thiogalactopyranoside (IPTG).
  10798..11386   -  rep_origin     ori: high-copy-number ColE1/pMB1/pBR322/pUC origin of replication
  11557..12417   -  CDS            AmpR: β-lactamase; bla; confers resistance to ampicillin, carbenicillin, and related antibiotics
  12418..12522   -  promoter       AmpR promoter: bla
>Addgene plasmid #140575 | CaV2.1/pcDNA3.1 ~ Human | addgene full sequence | sequence record 423655 | Addgene NGS Result
GACGGATCGGGAGATCTCCCGATCCCCTATGGTGCACTCTCAGTACAATCTGCTCTGATGCCGCATAGTT
AAGCCAGTATCTGCTCCCTGCTTGTGTGTTGGAGGTCGCTGAGTAGTGCGCGAGCAAAATTTAAGCTACA
ACAAGGCAAGGCTTGACCGACAATTGCATGAAGAATCTGCTTAGGGTTAGGCGTTTTGCGCTGCTTCGCG
ATGTACGGGCCAGATATACGCGTTGACATTGATTATTGACTAGTTATTAATAGTAATCAATTACGGGGTC
ATTAGTTCATAGCCCATATATGGAGTTCCGCGTTACATAACTTACGGTAAATGGCCCGCCTGGCTGACCG
CCCAACGACCCCCGCCCATTGACGTCAATAATGACGTATGTTCCCATAGTAACGCCAATAGGGACTTTCC
ATTGACGTCAATGGGTGGAGTATTTACGGTAAACTGCCCACTTGGCAGTACATCAAGTGTATCATATGCC
AAGTACGCCCCCTATTGACGTCAATGACGGTAAATGGCCCGCCTGGCATTATGCCCAGTACATGACCTTA
TGGGACTTTCCTACTTGGCAGTACATCTACGTATTAGTCATCGCTATTACCATGGTGATGCGGTTTTGGC
AGTACATCAATGGGCGTGGATAGCGGTTTGACTCACGGGGATTTCCAAGTCTCCACCCCATTGACGTCAA
TGGGAGTTTGTTTTGGCACCAAAATCAACGGGACTTTCCAAAATGTCGTAACAACTCCGCCCCATTGACG
CAAATGGGCGGTAGGCGTGTACGGTGGGAGGTCTATATAAGCAGAGCTCTCTGGCTAACTAGAGAACCCA
CTGCTTACTGGCTTATCGAAATTAATACGACTCACTATAGGGAGACCCAAGCTGGCTAGCGTTTAAACTT
AAGCTTGGTACCGAGCTCGGATCCATGGACTACAAAGACGATGACGACAAGCTTATGGCCCGCTTCGGAG
ACGAGATGCCGGCCCGCTACGGGGGAGGAGGCTCCGGGGCAGCCGCCGGGGTGGTCGTGGGCAGCGGAGG
CGGGCGAGGAGCCGGGGGCAGCCGGCAGGGCGGGCAGCCCGGGGCGCAAAGGATGTACAAGCAGTCAATG
GCGCAGAGAGCGCGGACCATGGCACTCTACAACCCCATCCCCGTCCGACAGAACTGCCTCACGGTTAACC
GGTCTCTCTTCCTCTTCAGCGAAGACAACGTGGTGAGAAAATACGCCAAAAAGATCACCGAATGGCCTCC
CTTTGAATATATGATTTTAGCCACCATCATAGCGAATTGCATCGTCCTCGCACTGGAGCAGCATCTGCCT
GATGATGACAAGACCCCGATGTCTGAACGGCTGGATGACACAGAACCATACTTCATTGGAATTTTTTGTT
TCGAGGCTGGAATTAAAATCATTGCCCTTGGGTTTGCCTTCCACAAAGGCTCCTACTTGAGGAATGGCTG
GAATGTCATGGACTTTGTGGTGGTGCTAACGGGCATCTTGGCGACAGTTGGGACGGAGTTTGACCTACGG
ACGCTGAGGGCAGTTCGAGTGCTGCGGCCGCTCAAGCTGGTGTCTGGAATCCCAAGTTTACAAGTCGTCC
TGAAGTCGATCATGAAGGCGATGATCCCTTTGCTGCAGATCGGCCTCCTCCTATTTTTTGCAATCCTTAT
TTTTGCAATCATAGGGTTAGAATTTTATATGGGAAAATTTCATACCACCTGCTTTGAAGAGGGGACAGAT
GACATTCAGGGTGAGTCTCCGGCTCCATGTGGGACAGAAGAGCCCGCCCGCACCTGCCCCAATGGGACCA
AATGTCAGCCCTACTGGGAAGGGCCCAACAACGGGATCACTCAGTTCGACAACATCCTGTTTGCAGTGCT
GACTGTTTTCCAGTGCATAACCATGGAAGGGTGGACTGATCTCCTCTACAATAGCAACGATGCCTCAGGG
AACACTTGGAACTGGTTGTACTTCATCCCCCTCATCATCATCGGCTCCTTTTTTATGCTGAACCTTGTGC
TGGGTGTGCTGTCAGGGGAGTTTGCCAAAGAAAGGGAACGGGTGGAGAACCGGCGGGCTTTTCTGAAGCT
GAGGCGGCAACAACAGATTGAACGTGAGCTCAATGGGTACATGGAATGGATCTCAAAAGCAGAAGAGGTG
ATCCTCGCCGAGGATGAAACTGACGGGGAGCAGAGGCATCCCTTTGATGGAGCTCTGCGGAGAACCACCA
TAAAGAAAAGCAAGACAGATTTGCTCAACCCCGAAGAGGCTGAGGATCAGCTGGCTGATATAGCCTCTGT
GGGTTCTCCCTTCGCCCGAGCCAGCATTAAAAGTGCCAAGCTGGAGAACTCGACCTTTTTTCACAAAAAG
GAGAGGAGGATGCGTTTCTACATCCGCCGCATGGTCAAAACTCAGGCCTTCTACTGGACTGTACTCAGTT
TGGTAGCTCTCAACACGCTGTGTGTTGCTATTGTTCACTACAACCAGCCCGAGTGGCTCTCCGACTTCCT
TTACTATGCAGAATTCATTTTCTTAGGACTCTTTATGTCCGAAATGTTTATAAAAATGTACGGGCTTGGG
ACGCGGCCTTACTTCCACTCTTCCTTCAACTGCTTTGACTGTGGGGTTATCATTGGGAGCATCTTCGAGG
TCATCTGGGCTGTCATAAAACCTGGCACATCCTTTGGAATCAGCGTGTTACGAGCCCTCAGGTTATTGCG
TATTTTCAAAGTCACAAAGTACTGGGCATCTCTCAGAAACCTGGTCGTCTCTCTCCTCAACTCCATGAAG
TCCATCATCAGCCTGTTGTTTCTCCTTTTCCTGTTCATTGTCGTCTTCGCCCTTTTGGGAATGCAACTCT
TCGGCGGCCAGTTTAATTTCGATGAAGGGACTCCTCCCACCAACTTCGATACTTTTCCAGCAGCAATAAT
GACGGTGTTTCAGATCCTGACGGGCGAAGACTGGAACGAGGTCATGTACGACGGGATCAAGTCTCAGGGG
GGCGTGCAGGGCGGCATGGTGTTCTCCATCTATTTCATTGTACTGACGCTCTTTGGGAACTACACCCTCC
TGAATGTGTTCTTGGCCATCGCTGTGGACAATCTGGCCAACGCCCAGGAGCTCACCAAGGACGAGCAAGA
GGAAGAAGAAGCAGCGAACCAGAAACTTGCCCTACAGAAAGCCAAGGAGGTGGCAGAAGTGAGTCCTCTG
TCCGCGGCCAACATGTCTATAGCTGTGAAAGAGCAACAGAAGAATCAAAAGCCAGCCAAGTCCGTGTGGG
AGCAGCGGACCAGTGAGATGCGAAAGCAGAACTTGCTGGCCAGCCGGGAGGCCCTGTATAACGAAATGGA
CCCGGACGAGCGCTGGAAGGCTGCCTACACGCGGCACCTGCGGCCAGACATGAAGACGCACTTGGACCGG
CCGCTGGTGGTGGACCCGCAGGAGAACCGCAACAACAACACCAACAAGAGCCGGGCGGCCGAGCCCACCG
TGGACCAGCGCCTCGGCCAGCAGCGCGCCGAGGACTTCCTCAGGAAACAGGCCCGCTACCACGATCGGGC
CCGGGACCCCAGCGGCTCGGCGGGCCTGGACGCACGGAGGCCCTGGGCGGGAAGCCAGGAGGCCGAGCTG
AGCCGGGAGGGACCCTACGGCCGCGAGTCGGACCACCACGCCCGGGAGGGCAGCCTGGAGCAACCCGGGT
TCTGGGAGGGCGAGGCCGAGCGAGGCAAGGCCGGGGACCCCCACCGGAGGCACGTGCACCGGCAGGGGGG
CAGCAGGGAGAGCCGCAGCGGGTCCCCGCGCACGGGCGCGGACGGGGAGCATCGACGTCATCGCGCGCAC
CGCAGGCCCGGGGAGGAGGGTCCGGAGGACAAGGCGGAGCGGAGGGCGCGGCACCGCGAGGGCAGCCGGC
CGGCCCGGGGCGGCGAGGGCGAGGGCGAGGGCCCCGACGGGGGCGAGCGCAGGAGAAGGCACCGGCATGG
CGCTCCAGCCACGTACGAGGGGGACGCGCGGAGGGAGGACAAGGAGCGGAGGCATCGGAGGAGGAAAGAG
AACCAGGGCTCCGGGGTCCCTGTGTCGGGCCCCAACCTGTCAACCACCCGGCCAATCCAGCAGGACCTGG
GCCGCCAAGACCCACCCCTGGCAGAGGATATTGACAACATGAAGAACAACAAGCTGGCCACCGCGGAGTC
GGCCGCTCCCCACGGCAGCCTTGGCCACGCCGGCCTGCCCCAGAGCCCAGCCAAGATGGGAAACAGCACC
GACCCCGGCCCCATGCTGGCCATCCCTGCCATGGCCACCAACCCCCAGAACGCCGCCAGCCGCCGGACGC
CCAACAACCCGGGGAACCCATCCAATCCCGGCCCCCCCAAGACCCCCGAGAATAGCCTTATCGTCACCAA
CCCCAGCGGCACCCAGACCAATTCAGCTAAGACTGCCAGGAAACCCGACCACACCACAGTGGACATCCCC
CCAGCCTGCCCACCCCCCCTCAACCACACCGTCGTACAAGTGAACAAAAACGCCAACCCAGACCCACTGC
CAAAAAAAGAGGAAGAGAAGAAGGAGGAGGAGGAAGACGACCGTGGGGAAGACGGCCCTAAGCCAATGCC
TCCCTATAGCTCCATGTTCATCCTGTCCACGACCAACCCCCTTCGCCGCCTGTGCCATTACATCCTGAAC
CTGCGCTACTTTGAGATGTGCATCCTCATGGTCATTGCCATGAGCAGCATCGCCCTGGCCGCCGAGGACC
CTGTGCAGCCCAACGCACCTCGGAACAACGTGCTGCGATACTTTGACTACGTTTTTACAGGCGTCTTTAC
CTTTGAGATGGTGATCAAGATGATTGACCTGGGGCTCGTCCTGCATCAGGGTGCCTACTTCCGTGACCTC
TGGAATATTCTCGACTTCATAGTGGTCAGTGGGGCCCTGGTAGCCTTTGCCTTCACTGGCAATAGCAAAG
GAAAAGACATCAACACGATTAAATCCCTCCGAGTCCTCCGGGTGCTACGACCTCTTAAAACCATCAAGCG
GCTGCCAAAGCTCAAGGCTGTGTTTGACTGTGTGGTGAACTCACTTAAAAACGTCTTCAACATCCTCATC
GTCTACATGCTATTCATGTTCATCTTCGCCGTGGTGGCTGTGCAGCTCTTCAAGGGGAAATTCTTCCACT
GCACTGACGAGTCCAAAGAGTTTGAGAAAGATTGTCGAGGCAAATACCTCCTCTACGAGAAGAATGAGGT
GAAGGCGCGAGACCGGGAGTGGAAGAAGTATGAATTCCATTACGACAATGTGCTGTGGGCTCTGCTGACC
CTCTTCACCGTGTCCACGGGAGAAGGCTGGCCACAGGTCCTCAAGCATTCGGTGGACGCCACCTTTGAGA
ACCAGGGCCCCAGCCCCGGGTACCGCATGGAGATGTCCATTTTCTACGTCGTCTACTTTGTGGTGTTCCC
CTTCTTCTTTGTCAATATCTTTGTGGCCTTGATCATCATCACCTTCCAGGAGCAAGGGGACAAGATGATG
GAGGAATACAGCCTGGAGAAAAATGAGAGGGCCTGCATTGATTTCGCCATCAGCGCCAAGCCGCTGACCC
GACACATGCCGCAGAACAAGCAGAGCTTCCAGTACCGCATGTGGCAGTTCGTGGTGTCTCCGCCTTTCGA
GTACACGATCATGGCCATGATCGCCCTCAACACCATCGTGCTTATGATGAAGTTCTATGGGGCTTCTGTT
GCTTATGAAAATGCCCTGCGGGTGTTCAACATCGTCTTCACCTCCCTCTTCTCTCTGGAATGTGTGCTGA
AAGTCATGGCTTTTGGGATTCTGAATTATTTCCGCGATGCCTGGAACATCTTCGACTTTGTGACTGTTCT
GGGCAGCATCACCGATATCCTCGTGACTGAGTTTGGGAATAACTTCATCAACCTGAGCTTTCTCCGCCTC
TTCCGAGCTGCCCGGCTCATCAAACTTCTCCGTCAGGGTTACACCATCCGCATTCTTCTCTGGACCTTTG
TGCAGTCCTTCAAGGCCCTGCCTTATGTCTGTCTGCTGATCGCCATGCTCTTCTTCATCTATGCCATCAT
TGGGATGCAGGTGTTTGGTAACATTGGCATCGACGTGGAGGACGAGGACAGTGATGAAGATGAGTTCCAA
ATCACTGAGCACAATAACTTCCGGACCTTCTTCCAGGCCCTCATGCTTCTCTTCCGGAGTGCCACCGGGG
AAGCTTGGCACAACATCATGCTTTCCTGCCTCAGCGGGAAACCGTGTGATAAGAACTCTGGCATCCTGAC
TCGAGAGTGTGGCAATGAATTTGCTTATTTTTACTTTGTTTCCTTCATCTTCCTCTGCTCGTTTCTGATG
CTGAATCTCTTTGTCGCCGTCATCATGGACAACTTTGAGTACCTCACCCGAGACTCCTCCATCCTGGGCC
CCCACCACCTGGATGAGTACGTGCGTGTCTGGGCCGAGTATGACCCCGCAGCTTGCGGTCGGATTCATTA
TAAGGATATGTACAGTTTATTACGAGTAATATCTCCCCCTCTCGGCTTAGGCAAGAAATGTCCTCATAGG
GTTGCTTGCAAGCGGCTTCTGCGGATGGACCTGCCCGTCGCAGATGACAACACCGTCCACTTCAATTCCA
CCCTCATGGCTCTGATCCGCACAGCCCTGGACATCAAGATTGCCAAGGGAGGAGCCGACAAACAGCAGAT
GGACGCTGAGCTGCGGAAGGAGATGATGGCGATTTGGCCCAATCTGTCCCAGAAGACGCTAGACCTGCTG
GTCACACCTCACAAGTCCACGGACCTCACCGTGGGGAAGATCTACGCAGCCATGATGATCATGGAGTACT
ACCGGCAGAGCAAGGCCAAGAAGCTGCAGGCCATGCGCGAGGAGCAGGACCGGACACCCCTCATGTTCCA
GCGCATGGAGCCCCCGTCCCCAACGCAGGAAGGGGGACCTGGCCAGAACGCCCTCCCCTCCACCCAGCTG
GACCCAGGAGGAGCCCTGATGGCTCACGAAAGCGGCCTCAAGGAGAGCCCGTCCTGGGTGACCCAGCGTG
CCCAGGAGATGTTCCAGAAGACGGGCACATGGAGTCCGGAACAAGGCCCCCCTACCGACATGCCCAACAG
CCAGCCTAACTCTCAGTCCGTGGAGATGCGAGAGATGGGCAGAGATGGCTACTCCGACAGCGAGCACTAC
CTCCCCATGGAAGGCCAGGGCCGGGCTGCCTCCATGCCCCGCCTCCCTGCAGAGAACCAGAGGAGAAGGG
GCCGGCCACGTGGGAATAACCTCAGTACCATCTCAGACACCAGCCCCATGAAGCGTTCAGCCTCCGTGCT
GGGCCCCAAGGCCCGACGCCTGGACGATTACTCGCTGGAGCGGGTCCCGCCCGAGGAGAACCAGCGGCAC
CACCAGCGGCGCCGCGACCGCAGCCACCGCGCCTCTGAGCGCTCCCTGGGCCGCTACACCGATGTGGACA
CAGGCTTGGGGACAGACCTGAGCATGACCACCCAATCCGGGGACCTGCCGTCGAAGGAGCGGGACCAGGA
GCGGGGCCGGCCCAAGGATCGGAAGCATCGACAGCACCACCACCACCACCACCACCACCACCACCCCCCG
CCCCCCGACAAGGACCGCTATGCCCAGGAACGGCCGGACCACGGCCGGGCACGGGCTCGGGACCAGCGCT
GGTCCCGCTCGCCCAGCGAGGGCCGAGAGCACATGGCGCACCGGCAGTAGTTCCGTAAGTGGAAGCCCAG
CCCCCTCAACATCTGGTACCAGCACTCCGCGGCGGGGCCGCCGCCAGCTCCCCCAGACCCCCTCCACCCC
CCGGCCACACGTGTCCTATTCCCCTGTGATCCGTAAGGCCGGCGGCTCGGGGCCCCCGCAGCAGCAGCAG
CAGCAGCAGCAGCAGCAGCAGCAGGCGGTGGCCAGGCCGGGCCGGGCGGCCACCAGCGGCCCTCGGAGGT
ACCCAGGCCCCACGGCCGAGCCTCTGGCCGGAGATCGGCCGCCCACGGGGGGCCACAGCAGCGGCCGCTC
GCCCAGGATGGAGAGGCGGGTCCCAGGCCCGGCCCGGAGCGAGTCCCCCAGGGCCTGTCGAGTCTAGAGG
GCCCGTTTAAACCCGCTGATCAGCCTCGACTGTGCCTTCTAGTTGCCAGCCATCTGTTGTTTGCCCCTCC
CCCGTGCCTTCCTTGACCCTGGAAGGTGCCACTCCCACTGTCCTTTCCTAATAAAATGAGGAAATTGCAT
CGCATTGTCTGAGTAGGTGTCATTCTATTCTGGGGGGTGGGGTGGGGCAGGACAGCAAGGGGGAGGATTG
GGAAGACAATAGCAGGCATGCTGGGGATGCGGTGGGCTCTATGGCTTCTGAGGCGGAAAGAACCAGCTGG
GGCTCTAGGGGGTATCCCC
[124 nt withheld, positions 8420-8543]
C
[91 nt withheld, positions 8545-8635]
A
[49 nt withheld, positions 8637-8685]
CCTTTGACGTTGGAGTCCACGTTCTTT
[37 nt withheld, positions 8713-8749]
ACCCTATCTCGGTCTATTCTTTTGATTTATAAGGGATTTTGCCGATTTCGGCCTATTGGTTAAAAAATGA
GCTGATTTAACAAAAATTTAACGCGAATTAATTCTGTGGAATGTGTGTCAGTTAGGGTGTGGAAAGTCCC
CAGGCTCCCCAGCAGGCAGAAGTATGCAAAGCATGCATCTCAATTAGTCAGCAACCAGGTGTGGAAAGTC
CCCAGGCTCCCCAGCAGGCAGAAGTATGCAAAGCATGCATCTCAATTAGTCAGCAACCATAGTCCCGCCC
CTAACTCCGCCCATCCCGCCCCTAACTCCGCCCAGTTCCGCCCATTCTCCGCCCCATGGCTGACTAATTT
TTTTTATTTATGCAGAGGCCGAGGCCGCCTCTGCCTCTGAGCTATTCCAGAAGTAGTGAGGAGGCTTTTT
TGGAGGCCTAGGCTTTTGCAAAAAGCTCCCGGGAGCTTGTATATCCATTTTCGGATCTGATCAAGAGACA
GGATGAGGATCGTTTCGCATGATTGAACAAGATGGATTGCACGCAGGTTCTCCGGCCGCTTGGGTGGAGA
GGCTATTCGGCTATGACTGGGCACAACAGACAATCGGCTGCTCTGATGCCGCCGTGTTCCGGCTGTCAGC
GCAGGGGCGCCCGGTTCTTTTTGTCAAGACCGACCTGTCCGGTGCCCTGAATGAACTGCAGGACGAGGCA
GCGCGGCTATCGTGGCTGGCCACGACGGGCGTTCCTTGCGCAGCTGTGCTCGACGTTGTCACTGAAGCGG
GAAGGGACTGGCTGCTATTGGGCGAAGTGCCGGGGCAGGATCTCCTGTCATCTCACCTTGCTCCTGCCGA
GAAAGTATCCATCATGGCTGATGCAATGCGGCGGCTGCATACGCTTGATCCGGCTACCTGCCCATTCGAC
CACCAAGCGAAACATCGCATCGAGCGAGCACGTACTCGGATGGAAGCCGGTCTTGTCGATCAGGATGATC
TGGACGAAGAGCATCAGGGGCTCGCGCCAGCCGAACTGTTCGCCAGGCTCAAGGCGCGCATGCCCGACGG
CGAGGATCTCGTCGTGACCCATGGCGATGCCTGCTTGCCGAATATCATGGTGGAAAATGGCCGCTTTTCT
GGATTCATCGACTGTGGCCGGCTGGGTGTGGCGGACCGCTATCAGGACATAGCGTTGGCTACCCGTGATA
TTGCTGAAGAGCTTGGCGGCGAATGGGCTGACCGCTTCCTCGTGCTTTACGGTATCGCCGCTCCCGATTC
GCAGCGCATCGCCTTCTATCGCCTTCTTGACGAGTTCTTCTGAGCGGGACTCTGGGGTTCGAAATGACCG
ACCAAGCGACGCCCAACCTGCCATCACGAGATTTCGATTCCACCGCCGCCTTCTATGAAAGGTTGGGCTT
CGGAATCGTTTTCCGGGACGCCGGCTGGATGATCCTCCAGCGCGGGGATCTCATGCTGGAGTTCTTCGCC
CACCCCAACTTGTTTATTGCAGCTTATAATGGTTACAAATAAAGCAATAGCATCACAAATTTCACAAATA
AAGCATTTTTTTCACTGCATTCTAGTTGTGGTTTGTCCAAACTCATCAATGTATCTTATCATGTCTGTAT
ACCGTCGACCTCTAGCTAGAGCTTGGCGTAATCATGGTCATAGCTGTTTCCTGTGTGAAATTGTTATCCG
CTCACAATTCCACACAACATACGAGCCGGAAGCATAAAGTGTAAAGCCTGGGGTGCCTAATGAGTGAGCT
AACTCACATTAATTGCGTTGCGCTCACTGCCCGCTTTCCAGTCGGGAAACCTGTCGTGCCAGCTGCATTA
ATGAATCGGCCAACGCGCGGGGAGAGGCGGTTTGCGTATTGGGCGCTCTTCCGCTTCCTCGCTCACTGAC
TCGCTGCGCTCGGTCGTTCGGCTGCGGCGAGCGGTATCAGCTCACTCAAAGGCGGTAATACGGTTATCCA
CAGAATCAGGGGATAACGCAGGAAAGAACATGTGAGCAAAAGGCCAGCAAAAGGCCAGGAACCGTAAAAA
GGCCGCGTTGCTGGCGTTTTTCCATAGGCTCCGCCCCCCTGACGAGCATCACAAAAATCGACGCTCAAGT
CAGAGGTGGCGAAACCCGACAGGACTATAAAGATACCAGGCGTTTCCCCCTGGAAGCTCCCTCGTGCGCT
CTCCTGTTCCGACCCTGCCGCTTACCGGATACCTGTCCGCCTTTCTCCCTTCGGGAAGCGTGGCGCTTTC
TCATAGCTCACGCTGTAGGTATCTCAGTTCGGTGTAGGTCGTTCGCTCCAAGCTGGGCTGTGTGCACGAA
CCCCCCGTTCAGCCCGACCGCTGCGCCTTATCCGGTAACTATCGTCTTGAGTCCAACCCGGTAAGACACG
ACTTATCGCCACTGGCAGCAGCCACTGGTAACAGGATTAGCAGAGCGAGGTATGTAGGCGGTGCTACAGA
GTTCTTGAAGTGGTGGCCTAACTACGGCTACACTAGAAGAACAGTATTTGGTATCTGCGCTCTGCTGAAG
CCAGTTACCTTCGGAAAAAGAGTTGGTAGCTCTTGATCCGGCAAACAAACCACCGCTGGTAGCGGTGGTT
TTTTTGTTTGCAAGCAGCAGATTACGCGCAGAAAAAAAGGATCTCAAGAAGATCCTTTGATCTTTTCTAC
GGGGTCTGACGCTCAGTGGAACGAAAACTCACGTTAAGGGATTTTGGTCATGAGATTATCAAAAAGGATC
TTCACCTAGATCCTTTTAAATTAAAAATGAAGTTTTAAATCAATCTAAAGTATATATGAGTAAACTTGGT
CTGACAGTTACCAATGCTTAATCAGTGAGGCACCTATCTCAGCGATCTGTCTATTTCGTTCATCCATAGT
TGCCTGACTCCCCGTCGTGTAGATAACTACGATACGGGAGGGCTTACCATCTGGCCCCAGTGCTGCAATG
ATACCGCGAGACCCACGCTCACCGGCTCCAGATTTATCAGCAATAAACCAGCCAGCCGGAAGGGCCGAGC
GCAGAAGTGGTCCTGCAACTTTATCCGCCTCCATCCAGTCTATTAATTGTTGCCGGGAAGCTAGAGTAAG
TAGTTCGCCAGTTAATAGTTTGCGCAACGTTGTTGCCATTGCTACAGGCATCGTGGTGTCACGCTCGTCG
TTTGGTATGGCTTCATTCAGCTCCGGTTCCCAACGATCAAGGCGAGTTACATGATCCCCCATGTTGTGCA
AAAAAGCGGTTAGCTCCTTCGGTCCTCCGATCGTTGTCAGAAGTAAGTTGGCCGCAGTGTTATCACTCAT
GGTTATGGCAGCACTGCATAATTCTCTTACTGTCATGCCATCCGTAAGATGCTTTTCTGTGACTGGTGAG
TACTCAACCAAGTCATTCTGAGAATAGTGTATGCGGCGACCGAGTTGCTCTTGCCCGGCGTCAATACGGG
ATAATACCGCGCCACATAGCAGAACTTTAAAAGTGCTCATCATTGGAAAACGTTCTTCGGGGCGAAAACT
CTCAAGGATCTTACCGCTGTTGAGATCCAGTTCGATGTAACCCACTCGTGCACCCAACTGATCTTCAGCA
TCTTTTACTTTCACCAGCGTTTCTGGGTGAGCAAAAACAGGAAGGCAAAATGCCGCAAAAAAGGGAATAA
GGGCGACACGGAAATGTTGAATACTCATACTCTTCCTTTTTCAATATTATTGAAGCATTTATCAGGGTTA
TTGTCTCATGAGCGGATACATATTTGAATGTATTTAGAAAAATAAACAAATAGGGGTTCCGCGCACATTT
CCCCGAAAAGTGCCACCTGACGTC
